>Addgene plasmid #21277 | Axin2 probe | addgene partial sequence | sequence record 27113 | 21277 with T3
TCGAGGTCGACGGTATCGATAAGCTTTGAGCCTTCAGCATCCTCCTGTATGGAATTTCTTCTCCACAGAA
AAAGTAGGTGACAACCAGCTCACTGGCCTGGAGCGCGTGGACACTTGCCAGTTTCTTTGGCTCTTTGTGA
TCTTCTGGAGCCAGGCTTGGGTTGGCGAAGGGTGAGGCTCCTGCCTGACCAGCAGCCGAGTGGTTCCTGT
CCCTCTGCTGACTGGCCACGCAGCACCGCTGCTTCTGGGGCTTCGACACCTCTGCCAGCCTGCGGCAGGC
TTCCTCTAGCTGTGCCAAAGTGTTGGGTGGGGTAAGGGGAGGCATTGCAGGGTCCTGGGTAAATGGGTGA
GCCCGGGCCACCGAGCGGGAGTGTCCGCTGGCCCCCAACAGATGGTGCCGGCTGACTCGTTCTCCTGGGG
CCGCACGGGCAGACTCCAATGGGTAGCTCTTTCTTATGCTTTGGGCACTATGGGGCTTGGACTTGCTCTG
CCGCTCACTCTCCAACATCCACTGCCAGACATCCTGTGACCGGTCTCCTTCTTCCCCAGGAAGCTGGGGG
GCCCCCGCTGCACTGGACATCCCTCCATCCCTGGCCGACAGTGCAAGACCCGGTTCGGTGCCCTTTGCAT
TCCGTTTTGGCAAGGTACCACCTCTGCTGCCACAAAACTGCTCCCCAGGCAGGGGCTCTGGAGCCTTCGG
GTGGCTTTTGC
