>Addgene plasmid #21277 | Axin2 probe | addgene partial sequence | sequence record 65080 | T7 5'-TAATACGACTCACTATAGGG-3'
ACGCGGGCGGCCGCTCTGACTGTGGATCCCCCGGGCTGCAGGAATTCGATATCAAGCTTGATATCGAATT
CCAAAAAAGCAAAACAAAATCCAAACTCAGTGAGACGCTCTCCCTCACCATGAGTAGCGCCGTGTTAGTG
ACTCTCCTTCCAGATCCCAGCAGCAGCTTCCGCGAGGATGCTCCGCGGCCCCCGGTTCCGGGAGAAGAAG
GGGAGACCCCACCGTGTCAGCCTAGTGTGGGCAAGGTCCAGTCCACCAAACCTATGCCCGTTTCCTCTAA
TGCTAGGCGGAATGAAGATGGACTGGGGGAGCCCGAGGGGCGGGCCTCCCCCGATTCCCCTTTGACCAGG
TGGACCAAGTCTTTACACTCCTTGTTGGGTGACCAGGATGGTGCATACCTCTTCCGGACTTTCCTGGAGA
GGGAGAAATGTGTGGATACGCTGGACTTCTGGTTTGCTTGTAATGGGTTCAGGCAGATGAACCTGAAGGA
TACCAAAACTTTGCGAGTGGCCAAAGCAATCTATAAGAGGTACATTGAGAACAACAGCGTTGTCTCCAAG
CAGCTGAAGCCCGCCACCAAGACCTACATACGAGATGGCATCAAGAAGCAACAGATCGGCTCGGTCATGT
TTGACCAGGCACAGACCGAGATCCAGGCAGTGATGGAGGAAAATGCCTACCAGGTGTTCTTGACTTCTGA
CATTTACCTGGAATATGTGAGGAGTGGGGGGGAAAACACAGCTTACATGAGTAACGGGGGACTGGGGAGC
CTAAAGGTCTTATGTGGCTACCTCCCCACCTTGAATGAAGAAGAGGAGTGGACGTGTGCCGACCTCAAGT
GCAAACTCTCACCCACCGTGGTTGGCTTGTCCAGCAAAACTCTTCGGGCCACCGCGAGTGTGAGATCCAC
GGAAACAGCTGAAAACGGATTTCAGGTCCTTC
