[The description below was written by a language model from this plasmid's Addgene catalogue record.]
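Description:
Axin2 probe is a riboprobe template plasmid built on the pBluescript II KS phagemid backbone (about 3 kb), a high-copy cloning vector propagated in E. coli under ampicillin selection. Its defining feature for this purpose is the pair of opposing bacteriophage promoters, T3 and T7, that flank the multiple cloning site. These allow in vitro transcription of either strand of whatever is cloned between them. No mammalian promoter, tag or reporter is recorded, and the plasmid is not intended for protein expression.

The insert is a fragment of mouse (M. musculus) Axin2 cDNA, also known as Conductin or Axil, listed at roughly 2 kb and cloned by restriction digestion. The record is internally inconsistent about exactly which part of the cDNA is present. The depositor comments describe a HindIII fragment covering nucleotides 1–2397, whereas the mutation field gives cDNA bp 1774 to 2787, a span that would be only about 1 kb. The boundaries should therefore be confirmed by sequencing from the flanking T3 and T7 primer sites.

According to the depositor, the antisense riboprobe is made by linearizing with NotI and transcribing with T3 RNA polymerase. The sense control probe is made by linearizing with SalI and transcribing with T7 RNA polymerase. Labelled probes of this kind are typically used for detecting Axin2 transcripts by hybridization, such as in situ hybridization. This fits the associated study, which showed that Axin2 transcription is induced by Wnt/β-catenin/Tcf signalling and that Axin2 acts as a negative regulator of that pathway, making its mRNA a useful readout of pathway activity.
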