Addgene plasmid #21277: Axin2 probe
Depositing lab: Frank Costantini. Depositing organization: Columbia University. Publication: Wnt/beta-catenin/Tcf signaling induces the transcription of Axin2, a negative regulator of the signaling pathway. Jho EH, Zhang T, Domon C, Joo CK, Freund JN, Costantini F. Mol Cell Biol. 2002 Feb . 22(4):1172-83. 10.1128/MCB.22.4.1172-1183.2002 PubMed 11809808.
Backbone
  Vector backbone: pBluescript II KS
  Backbone manufacturer: Stratagene
  Backbone size w/o insert (bp): 3000
  Vector type: For riboprobe synthesis
Growth in bacteria
  Bacterial resistance: Ampicillin, 100 μg/mL
  Growth temperature: 37°C
  Growth strain: DH5alpha
  Copy number: High Copy
Gene/Insert
  Gene/Insert name: Axin2
  Species: M. musculus (mouse)
  Insert size (bp): 2000
  Mutation: cDNA bp 1774 to 2787
  Entrez Gene: Axin2 (a.k.a. A, Axi1, Axil, Condu, Conductin)
  Cloning method: Restriction Enzyme
  Sequencing primers: 5′ T3; 3′ T7
Terms and licenses: Academic/Nonprofit Terms; Industry Terms: Not Available to Industry
Depositor comments: Tong DNA #94. The DNA is a HinDIII fragment of mouse Axin2 (nucleotides 1-2397) in pBluescript-KS. The antisense and sense Axin2 riboprobes were made by linearizing this plasmid with NotI or SalI and transcribing with T3 or T7 RNA polymerase, respectively. List of DNAs says " ~2 kb DIII fragment of Axin2 (1-2397) in pBS-KS”.
How to cite: Axin2 probe was a gift from Frank Costantini (Addgene plasmid # 21277 ; http://n2t.net/addgene:21277 ; RRID:Addgene_21277)
